Addgene plasmid #165132: Nsp4-mCherry
Purpose: mammalian expression and localization
Depositing lab: Bruno Antonny. Depositing organization: CNRS UMR 7275, Institut de Pharmacologie Moleculaire et Cellulaire (IPMC). Publication: A comprehensive library of fluorescent constructs of SARS-CoV-2 proteins and their initial characterisation in different cell types. Miserey-Lenkei S, Trajkovic K, D'Ambrosio JM, Patel AJ, Copic A, Mathur P, Schauer K, Goud B, Albanese V, Gautier R, Subra M, Kovacs D, Barelli H, Antonny B. Biol Cell. 2021 Jul;113(7):311-328. doi: 10.1111/boc.202000158. Epub 2021 May 10. PubMed 33666950.
Backbone
  Vector backbone: pmCherryN1
  Backbone manufacturer: Clontech
  Backbone size w/o insert (bp): 4700
  Vector type: Mammalian Expression
  Selectable markers: Neomycin (select with G418)
Growth in bacteria
  Bacterial resistance: Kanamycin, 50 μg/mL
  Growth temperature: 37°C
  Growth strain: DH5alpha
  Copy number: High Copy
Gene/Insert
  Gene/Insert name: Nsp4
  Species: codon optimized SARS-COV-2
  Insert size (bp): 1500
  Entrez Gene: ORF1ab (a.k.a. GU280_gp01)
  Promoter: CMV
  Tag / fusion protein: mCherry (C terminal on insert)
  Cloning method: Restriction Enzyme; 5′ cloning site NheI (not destroyed); 3′ cloning site XhoI (not destroyed)
  Sequencing primers: 5′ GTCGTAACAACTCCGCCC; 3′ CCTTGATGATGGCCATG
Resource information
  A portion of this plasmid was derived from a plasmid made by: Inserts were prepared by PCR with templates that have been published elsewhere: Gordon et al., 2020a.
Terms and licenses: Academic/Nonprofit Terms; Industry Terms: Not Available to Industry
Depositor comments: Please visit https://www.biorxiv.org/content/10.1101/2020.12.19.423586v1 for BioRxiv preprint. bioRxiv 2020.12.19.423586v1
How to cite: Nsp4-mCherry was a gift from Bruno Antonny (Addgene plasmid # 165132 ; http://n2t.net/addgene:165132 ; RRID:Addgene_165132)
