[The description below was written by a language model from this plasmid's Addgene catalogue record and pLannotate feature annotations shown in this document.]
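Description:
Nsp4-mCherry is a mammalian expression plasmid built on the Clontech pmCherryN1 backbone that produces SARS-CoV-2 non-structural protein 4 fused at its C terminus to the red fluorescent protein mCherry. The roughly 1.5 kb codon-optimized Nsp4 coding sequence, amplified by PCR from a previously published template, was inserted between the NheI and XhoI sites, both of which are retained. It lies downstream of the human CMV immediate early enhancer/promoter and is joined through residual multiple cloning site sequence to the mCherry open reading frame, with an SV40 polyadenylation signal terminating the transcript. The automated annotation matches the insert to a fragment of the SARS-CoV-2 replicase polyprotein 1a, which is consistent with Nsp4 being a cleavage product of ORF1ab. The accompanying functional text about Nsp10 is generic to that polyprotein database entry and does not describe this insert.

The plasmid replicates in bacteria at high copy from a ColE1/pUC-type origin and also carries an f1 origin. A single Tn5 aminoglycoside phosphotransferase (NeoR/KanR) gene serves both hosts: a bacterial bla-type promoter drives kanamycin resistance in E. coli, while the SV40 enhancer/early promoter, paired with the HSV TK polyadenylation signal, allows G418 selection of transfected mammalian cells. Two sequence records are available. The full sequencing result of about 6.2 kb covers the entire plasmid, whereas the depositor's roughly 2.3 kb record covers only the promoter-proximal region through the Nsp4-mCherry fusion. The construct belongs to a library of fluorescently tagged SARS-CoV-2 proteins and is intended for expressing Nsp4 in mammalian cells and visualizing its subcellular localization by fluorescence microscopy.
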