Features (pLannotate 1.2.2; 4 found; start..end, strand, type, name):
      1..39      +  promoter       minimal CMV promoter: human cytomegalovirus (CMV) immediate early promoter
     75..1574    +  CDS            R1A_SARS2 (fragment): Experimental evidence at protein level: Swiss-Prot protein existence level 1. [Non-structural protein 10]: Plays a pivotal role in viral transcription by stimulating both nsp14 3'-5' exoribonuclease and nsp16 2'-O-methyltransferase activities. Therefore plays an essential role in viral mRNAs cap methylation. From Severe acute respiratory syndrome coronavirus 2 (2019-nCoV) (SARS-CoV-2).
   1575..1627    +  misc_feature   MCS: multiple cloning site
   1635..2346    +  CDS            mCherry (fragment): monomeric derivative of DsRed fluorescent protein (Shaner et al., 2004) mammalian codon-optimized
>Addgene plasmid #165132 | Nsp4-mCherry | depositor full sequence | sequence record 322267 | Nsp4-mCherry sequence 2346 bps
GGTAGGCGTGTACGGTGGGAGGTCTATATAAGCAGAGCTGGTTTAGTGAACCGTCAGATCCGCTAGCCAC
CATGAAGATTGTAAACAATTGGCTTAAACAACTTATTAAAGTAACCCTGGTATTCTTGTTTGTCGCCGCA
ATCTTTTACTTGATAACACCGGTCCACGTGATGTCTAAACACACAGACTTTAGTAGTGAGATAATCGGAT
ATAAAGCTATCGATGGCGGCGTTACCCGCGACATCGCTTCAACCGACACATGTTTCGCTAATAAGCACGC
CGATTTTGACACTTGGTTTAGTCAAAGAGGAGGAAGCTACACAAACGACAAGGCTTGTCCGCTTATCGCG
GCTGTAATAACAAGGGAAGTTGGGTTTGTCGTGCCTGGTTTGCCAGGTACTATACTCAGAACCACAAACG
GTGACTTTCTGCACTTCTTGCCAAGGGTTTTTAGCGCGGTAGGCAATATCTGCTATACGCCAAGCAAGCT
GATTGAATACACCGACTTTGCGACGAGCGCATGTGTCCTCGCTGCAGAGTGTACGATATTTAAGGATGCG
AGCGGAAAGCCCGTACCTTACTGCTATGATACTAATGTCCTTGAGGGATCAGTTGCGTATGAGAGTCTTA
GGCCGGATACACGATATGTGCTCATGGATGGTTCCATAATCCAGTTCCCAAATACCTACCTCGAAGGGTC
CGTTCGGGTCGTCACCACATTTGATAGCGAATATTGCAGACACGGAACATGCGAACGGAGTGAAGCAGGG
GTCTGCGTCTCCACAAGTGGGCGGTGGGTCCTCAATAACGATTATTACCGGAGCCTGCCCGGCGTGTTTT
GCGGGGTCGATGCGGTTAACTTGTTGACGAATATGTTTACGCCTCTCATACAACCCATTGGCGCACTGGA
TATATCTGCAAGTATAGTCGCTGGAGGCATTGTGGCAATCGTGGTTACGTGTTTGGCGTATTATTTTATG
AGGTTCCGCCGGGCTTTCGGGGAATATTCCCACGTAGTCGCCTTCAACACACTCTTGTTTCTCATGTCTT
TCACTGTACTGTGTTTGACTCCTGTCTACTCTTTCTTGCCGGGTGTATACTCAGTTATTTACTTGTACCT
CACGTTTTATTTGACAAACGATGTTTCATTTCTCGCGCATATCCAATGGATGGTGATGTTTACGCCATTG
GTGCCTTTCTGGATCACGATCGCTTATATCATTTGCATCAGCACCAAACACTTCTATTGGTTCTTTAGTA
ACTACTTGAAGCGCAGGGTTGTTTTTAACGGTGTCAGCTTCTCAACGTTTGAAGAGGCAGCACTGTGTAC
TTTCCTTCTGAATAAGGAAATGTATCTCAAGCTGCGGTCCGATGTCCTGCTTCCGCTTACCCAGTATAAT
CGCTATCTCGCCCTGTATAATAAGTACAAGTACTTCTCAGGCGCGATGGATACAACCAGTTATAGAGAGG
CTGCCTGCTGCCATCTTGCCAAAGCTTTGAATGACTTCAGCAATAGTGGCTCAGACGTTCTCTACCAACC
ACCGCAAACTTCCATAACCTCAGCCGTACTCCAGCTCGAGCTCAAGCTTCGAATTCTGCAGTCGACGGTA
CCGCGGGCCCGGGATCCCGCCACCATGGTGAGCAAGGGCGAGGAGGATAACATGGCCATCATCAAGGAGT
TCATGCGCTTCAAGGTGCACATGGAGGGCTCCGTGAACGGCCACGAGTTCGAGATCGAGGGCGAGGGCGA
GGGCCGCCCCTACGAGGGCACCCAGACCGCCAAGCTGAAGGTGACCAAGGGTGGCCCCCTGCCCTTTCGC
CTGGGACATCCTGTCCCCTCAGTTCATGTACGGCTCCAAGGCCTACGTGAAGCACCCCGCCGACATCCCC
GACTACTTGAAGCTGTCCTTCCCCGAGGGCTTCAAGTGGGAGCGCGTGATGAACTTCGAGGACGGCGGCG
TGGTGACCGTGACCCAGGACTCCTCCCTGCAGGACGGCGAGTTCATCTACAAGGTGAAGCTGCGCGGCAC
CAACTTCCCCTCCGACGGCCCCGTAATGCAGAAGAAGACCATGGGCTGGGAGGCCTCCTCCGAGCGGATG
TACCCCGAGGACGGCGCCCTGAAGGGCGAGATCAAGCAGAGGCTGAAGCTGAAGGACGGCGGCCACTACG
ACGCTGAGGTCAAGACCACCTACAAGGCCAAGAAGCCCGTGCAGCTGCCCGGCGCCTACAACGTCAACAT
CAAGTTGGACATCACCTCCCACAACGAGGACTACACCATCGTGGAACAGTACGAACGCGCCGAGGGCCGC
CACTCCACCGGCGGCATGGACGAGCTGTACAAGTAG
