Features (pLannotate 1.2.2; 15 found; start..end, strand, type, name):
      1..204     +  promoter       CMV promoter: human cytomegalovirus (CMV) immediate early promoter
    240..1739    +  CDS            R1A_SARS2 (fragment): Experimental evidence at protein level: Swiss-Prot protein existence level 1. [Non-structural protein 10]: Plays a pivotal role in viral transcription by stimulating both nsp14 3'-5' exoribonuclease and nsp16 2'-O-methyltransferase activities. Therefore plays an essential role in viral mRNAs cap methylation. From Severe acute respiratory syndrome coronavirus 2 (2019-nCoV) (SARS-CoV-2).
   1740..1792    +  misc_feature   MCS: multiple cloning site
   1800..2507    +  CDS            mCherry: mCherry is a basic (constitutively fluorescent) red fluorescent protein published in 2004, derived from Discosoma sp.. It is reported to be a very rapidly-maturing monomer with low acid sensitivity.
   2527..2610    +  CDS            large T antigen (fragment): large T antigen from SV40 (simian virus 40)
   2633..2754    +  polyA_signal   SV40 poly(A) signal: SV40 polyadenylation signal
   2788..3216    -  rep_origin     f1 ori (sequence partly withheld): f1 bacteriophage origin of replication; arrow indicates direction of (+) strand synthesis
   3243..3347    +  promoter       AmpR promoter: bla
   3349..3706    +  promoter       SV40 promoter: SV40 enhancer and early promoter
   3741..4535    +  CDS            NeoR/KanR: aminoglycoside phosphotransferase from Tn5; aph(3')-II (or nptII); confers resistance to neomycin, kanamycin, and G418 (Geneticin®)
   4556..4708    +  CDS            ble (fragment): BLE_KLEPN - Experimental evidence at protein level: Swiss-Prot protein existence level 1. Binding protein with a strong affinity to the bleomycin family of antibiotics. Binds to CL990; an antimitotic-antibiotic compound. From Klebsiella pneumoniae.
   4767..4814    +  polyA_signal   HSV TK poly(A) signal: herpes simplex virus thymidine kinase polyadenylation signal (Cole and Stacy, 1985)
   4905..4921    -  polyA_signal   bGH poly(A) signal (fragment): bovine growth hormone polyadenylation signal
   5143..5731    +  rep_origin     ori: high-copy-number ColE1/pMB1/pBR322/pUC origin of replication
   5906..6209    +  enhancer       CMV enhancer: human cytomegalovirus immediate early enhancer
>Addgene plasmid #165132 | Nsp4-mCherry | addgene full sequence | sequence record 325012 | Addgene NGS Result
GTGATGCGGTTTTGGCAGTACATCAATGGGCGTGGATAGCGGTTTGACTCACGGGGATTTCCAAGTCTCC
ACCCCATTGACGTCAATGGGAGTTTGTTTTGGCACCAAAATCAACGGGACTTTCCAAAATGTCGTAACAA
CTCCGCCCCATTGACGCAAATGGGCGGTAGGCGTGTACGGTGGGAGGTCTATATAAGCAGAGCTGGTTTA
GTGAACCGTCAGATCCGCTAGCCACCATGAAGATTGTAAACAATTGGCTTAAACAACTTATTAAAGTAAC
CCTGGTATTCTTGTTTGTCGCCGCAATCTTTTACTTGATAACACCGGTCCACGTGATGTCTAAACACACA
GACTTTAGTAGTGAGATAATCGGATATAAAGCTATCGATGGCGGCGTTACCCGCGACATCGCTTCAACCG
ACACATGTTTCGCTAATAAGCACGCCGATTTTGACACTTGGTTTAGTCAAAGAGGAGGAAGCTACACAAA
CGACAAGGCTTGTCCGCTTATCGCGGCTGTAATAACAAGGGAAGTTGGGTTTGTCGTGCCTGGTTTGCCA
GGTACTATACTCAGAACCACAAACGGTGACTTTCTGCACTTCTTGCCAAGGGTTTTTAGCGCGGTAGGCA
ATATCTGCTATACGCCAAGCAAGCTGATTGAATACACCGACTTTGCGACGAGCGCATGTGTCCTCGCTGC
AGAGTGTACGATATTTAAGGATGCGAGCGGAAAGCCCGTACCTTACTGCTATGATACTAATGTCCTTGAG
GGATCAGTTGCGTATGAGAGTCTTAGGCCGGATACACGATATGTGCTCATGGATGGTTCCATAATCCAGT
TCCCAAATACCTACCTCGAAGGGTCCGTTCGGGTCGTCACCACATTTGATAGCGAATATTGCAGACACGG
AACATGCGAACGGAGTGAAGCAGGGGTCTGCGTCTCCACAAGTGGGCGGTGGGTCCTCAATAACGATTAT
TACCGGAGCCTGCCCGGCGTGTTTTGCGGGGTCGATGCGGTTAACTTGTTGACGAATATGTTTACGCCTC
TCATACAACCCATTGGCGCACTGGATATATCTGCAAGTATAGTCGCTGGAGGCATTGTGGCAATCGTGGT
TACGTGTTTGGCGTATTATTTTATGAGGTTCCGCCGGGCTTTCGGGGAATATTCCCACGTAGTCGCCTTC
AACACACTCTTGTTTCTCATGTCTTTCACTGTACTGTGTTTGACTCCTGTCTACTCTTTCTTGCCGGGTG
TATACTCAGTTATTTACTTGTACCTCACGTTTTATTTGACAAACGATGTTTCATTTCTCGCGCATATCCA
ATGGATGGTGATGTTTACGCCATTGGTGCCTTTCTGGATCACGATCGCTTATATCATTTGCATCAGCACC
AAACACTTCTATTGGTTCTTTAGTAACTACTTGAAGCGCAGGGTTGTTTTTAACGGTGTCAGCTTCTCAA
CGTTTGAAGAGGCAGCACTGTGTACTTTCCTTCTGAATAAGGAAATGTATCTCAAGCTGCGGTCCGATGT
CCTGCTTCCGCTTACCCAGTATAATCGCTATCTCGCCCTGTATAATAAGTACAAGTACTTCTCAGGCGCG
ATGGATACAACCAGTTATAGAGAGGCTGCCTGCTGCCATCTTGCCAAAGCTTTGAATGACTTCAGCAATA
GTGGCTCAGACGTTCTCTACCAACCACCGCAAACTTCCATAACCTCAGCCGTACTCCAGCTCGAGCTCAA
GCTTCGAATTCTGCAGTCGACGGTACCGCGGGCCCGGGATCCCGCCACCATGGTGAGCAAGGGCGAGGAG
GATAACATGGCCATCATCAAGGAGTTCATGCGCTTCAAGGTGCACATGGAGGGCTCCGTGAACGGCCACG
AGTTCGAGATCGAGGGCGAGGGCGAGGGCCGCCCCTACGAGGGCACCCAGACCGCCAAGCTGAAGGTGAC
CAAGGGTGGCCCCCTGCCCTTCGCCTGGGACATCCTGTCCCCTCAGTTCATGTACGGCTCCAAGGCCTAC
GTGAAGCACCCCGCCGACATCCCCGACTACTTGAAGCTGTCCTTCCCCGAGGGCTTCAAGTGGGAGCGCG
TGATGAACTTCGAGGACGGCGGCGTGGTGACCGTGACCCAGGACTCCTCCCTGCAGGACGGCGAGTTCAT
CTACAAGGTGAAGCTGCGCGGCACCAACTTCCCCTCCGACGGCCCCGTAATGCAGAAGAAGACCATGGGC
TGGGAGGCCTCCTCCGAGCGGATGTACCCCGAGGACGGCGCCCTGAAGGGCGAGATCAAGCAGAGGCTGA
AGCTGAAGGACGGCGGCCACTACGACGCTGAGGTCAAGACCACCTACAAGGCCAAGAAGCCCGTGCAGCT
GCCCGGCGCCTACAACGTCAACATCAAGTTGGACATCACCTCCCACAACGAGGACTACACCATCGTGGAA
CAGTACGAACGCGCCGAGGGCCGCCACTCCACCGGCGGCATGGACGAGCTGTACAAGTAAAGCGGCCGCG
ACTCTAGATCATAATCAGCCATACCACATTTGTAGAGGTTTTACTTGCTTTAAAAAACCTCCCACACCTC
CCCCTGAACCTGAAACATAAAATGAATGCAATTGTTGTTGTTAACTTGTTTATTGCAGCTTATAATGGTT
ACAAATAAAGCAATAGCATCACAAATTTCACAAATAAAGCATTTTTTTCACTGCATTCTAGTTGTGGTTT
GTCCAAACTCATCAATGTATCTTAAGGCGTAAATTGTAAGCGTTAATATTTTGTTAAAATTCGCGTTAAA
TTTTTGTTAAATCAGCTCATTTTTTAACCAATAGGCCGAAATCGGCAAAATCCCTTATAAATCAAAAGAA
TAGACCGAGATAGGGT
[37 nt withheld, positions 2887-2923]
AAAGAACGTGGACTCCAACGTCAAAGG
[49 nt withheld, positions 2951-2999]
T
[91 nt withheld, positions 3001-3091]
G
[124 nt withheld, positions 3093-3216]
CAGGTGGCACTTTTCGGGGAAATGTGCGCGGAACCCCTATTTGTTTATTTTTCTAAATACATTCAAATAT
GTATCCGCTCATGAGACAATAACCCTGATAAATGCTTCAATAATATTGAAAAAGGAAGAGTCCTGAGGCG
GAAAGAACCAGCTGTGGAATGTGTGTCAGTTAGGGTGTGGAAAGTCCCCAGGCTCCCCAGCAGGCAGAAG
TATGCAAAGCATGCATCTCAATTAGTCAGCAACCAGGTGTGGAAAGTCCCCAGGCTCCCCAGCAGGCAGA
AGTATGCAAAGCATGCATCTCAATTAGTCAGCAACCATAGTCCCGCCCCTAACTCCGCCCATCCCGCCCC
TAACTCCGCCCAGTTCCGCCCATTCTCCGCCCCATGGCTGACTAATTTTTTTTATTTATGCAGAGGCCGA
GGCCGCCTCGGCCTCTGAGCTATTCCAGAAGTAGTGAGGAGGCTTTTTTGGAGGCCTAGGCTTTTGCAAA
GATCGATCAAGAGACAGGATGAGGATCGTTTCGCATGATTGAACAAGATGGATTGCACGCAGGTTCTCCG
GCCGCTTGGGTGGAGAGGCTATTCGGCTATGACTGGGCACAACAGACAATCGGCTGCTCTGATGCCGCCG
TGTTCCGGCTGTCAGCGCAGGGGCGCCCGGTTCTTTTTGTCAAGACCGACCTGTCCGGTGCCCTGAATGA
ACTGCAAGACGAGGCAGCGCGGCTATCGTGGCTGGCCACGACGGGCGTTCCTTGCGCAGCTGTGCTCGAC
GTTGTCACTGAAGCGGGAAGGGACTGGCTGCTATTGGGCGAAGTGCCGGGGCAGGATCTCCTGTCATCTC
ACCTTGCTCCTGCCGAGAAAGTATCCATCATGGCTGATGCAATGCGGCGGCTGCATACGCTTGATCCGGC
TACCTGCCCATTCGACCACCAAGCGAAACATCGCATCGAGCGAGCACGTACTCGGATGGAAGCCGGTCTT
GTCGATCAGGATGATCTGGACGAAGAGCATCAGGGGCTCGCGCCAGCCGAACTGTTCGCCAGGCTCAAGG
CGAGCATGCCCGACGGCGAGGATCTCGTCGTGACCCATGGCGATGCCTGCTTGCCGAATATCATGGTGGA
AAATGGCCGCTTTTCTGGATTCATCGACTGTGGCCGGCTGGGTGTGGCGGACCGCTATCAGGACATAGCG
TTGGCTACCCGTGATATTGCTGAAGAGCTTGGCGGCGAATGGGCTGACCGCTTCCTCGTGCTTTACGGTA
TCGCCGCTCCCGATTCGCAGCGCATCGCCTTCTATCGCCTTCTTGACGAGTTCTTCTGAGCGGGACTCTG
GGGTTCGAAATGACCGACCAAGCGACGCCCAACCTGCCATCACGAGATTTCGATTCCACCGCCGCCTTCT
ATGAAAGGTTGGGCTTCGGAATCGTTTTCCGGGACGCCGGCTGGATGATCCTCCAGCGCGGGGATCTCAT
GCTGGAGTTCTTCGCCCACCCTAGGGGGAGGCTAACTGAAACACGGAAGGAGACAATACCGGAAGGAACC
CGCGCTATGACGGCAATAAAAAGACAGAATAAAACGCACGGTGTTGGGTCGTTTGTTCATAAACGCGGGG
TTCGGTCCCAGGGCTGGCACTCTGTCGATACCCCACCGAGACCCCATTGGGGCCAATACGCCCGCGTTTC
TTCCTTTTCCCCACCCCACCCCCCAAGTTCGGGTGAAGGCCCAGGGCTCGCAGCCAACGTCGGGGCGGCA
GGCCCTGCCATAGCCTCAGGTTACTCATATATACTTTAGATTGATTTAAAACTTCATTTTTAATTTAAAA
GGATCTAGGTGAAGATCCTTTTTGATAATCTCATGACCAAAATCCCTTAACGTGAGTTTTCGTTCCACTG
AGCGTCAGACCCCGTAGAAAAGATCAAAGGATCTTCTTGAGATCCTTTTTTTCTGCGCGTAATCTGCTGC
TTGCAAACAAAAAAACCACCGCTACCAGCGGTGGTTTGTTTGCCGGATCAAGAGCTACCAACTCTTTTTC
CGAAGGTAACTGGCTTCAGCAGAGCGCAGATACCAAATACTGTTCTTCTAGTGTAGCCGTAGTTAGGCCA
CCACTTCAAGAACTCTGTAGCACCGCCTACATACCTCGCTCTGCTAATCCTGTTACCAGTGGCTGCTGCC
AGTGGCGATAAGTCGTGTCTTACCGGGTTGGACTCAAGACGATAGTTACCGGATAAGGCGCAGCGGTCGG
GCTGAACGGGGGGTTCGTGCACACAGCCCAGCTTGGAGCGAACGACCTACACCGAACTGAGATACCTACA
GCGTGAGCTATGAGAAAGCGCCACGCTTCCCGAAGGGAGAAAGGCGGACAGGTATCCGGTAAGCGGCAGG
GTCGGAACAGGAGAGCGCACGAGGGAGCTTCCAGGGGGAAACGCCTGGTATCTTTATAGTCCTGTCGGGT
TTCGCCACCTCTGACTTGAGCGTCGATTTTTGTGATGCTCGTCAGGGGGGCGGAGCCTATGGAAAAACGC
CAGCAACGCGGCCTTTTTACGGTTCCTGGCCTTTTGCTGGCCTTTTGCTCACATGTTCTTTCCTGCGTTA
TCCCCTGATTCTGTGGATAACCGTATTACCGCCATGCATTAGTTATTAATAGTAATCAATTACGGGGTCA
TTAGTTCATAGCCCATATATGGAGTTCCGCGTTACATAACTTACGGTAAATGGCCCGCCTGGCTGACCGC
CCAACGACCCCCGCCCATTGACGTCAATAATGACGTATGTTCCCATAGTAACGCCAATAGGGACTTTCCA
TTGACGTCAATGGGTGGAGTATTTACGGTAAACTGCCCACTTGGCAGTACATCAAGTGTATCATATGCCA
AGTACGCCCCCTATTGACGTCAATGACGGTAAATGGCCCGCCTGGCATTATGCCCAGTACATGACCTTAT
GGGACTTTCCTACTTGGCAGTACATCTACGTATTAGTCATCGCTATTACCATG
